>Addgene plasmid #157336 | pD649-HAsp-SIRPG-COMP5AP-AviTag-9xHis | depositor full sequence | sequence record 303781 | Full Sequence
TTTCAATATTATTGAAGCATTTATCAGGGTTATTGTCTCATGAGCGGATACATATTTGAATGTATTTAGA
AAAATAAACAAATAGGGGTCAGTGTTACAACCAATTAACCAATTCTGAACATTATCGCGAGCCCATTTAT
ACCTGAATATGGCTCATAACACCCCTTGCTCATGACCAAAATCCCTTAACGTGAGTTACGCGCGCGTCGT
TCCACTGAGCGTCAGACCCCGTAGAAAAGATCAAAGGATCTTCTTGAGATCCTTTTTTTCTGCGCGTAAT
CTGCTGCTTGCAAACAAAAAAACCACCGCTACCAGCGGTGGTTTGTTTGCCGGATCAAGAGCTACCAACT
CTTTTTCCGAAGGTAACTGGCTTCAGCAGAGCGCAGATACCAAATACTGTTCTTCTAGTGTAGCCGTAGT
TAGCCCACCACTTCAAGAACTCTGTAGCACCGCCTACATACCTCGCTCTGCTAATCCTGTTACCAGTGGC
TGCTGCCAGTGGCGATAAGTCGTGTCTTACCGGGTTGGACTCAAGACGATAGTTACCGGATAAGGCGCAG
CGGTCGGGCTGAACGGGGGGTTCGTGCACACAGCCCAGCTTGGAGCGAACGACCTACACCGAACTGAGAT
ACCTACAGCGTGAGCTATGAGAAAGCGCCACGCTTCCCGAAGGGAGAAAGGCGGACAGGTATCCGGTAAG
CGGCAGGGTCGGAACAGGAGAGCGCACGAGGGAGCTTCCAGGGGGAAACGCCTGGTATCTTTATAGTCCT
GTCGGGTTTCGCCACCTCTGACTTGAGCGTCGATTTTTGTGATGCTCGTCAGGGGGGCGGAGCCTATGGA
AAAACGCCAGCAACGCGGCCTTTTTACGGTTCCTGGCCTTTTGCTGGCCTTTTGCTCACATGTTCTTTCC
TGCGTTATCCCCTGATTCTGTGGATAACCGTATTACCGCCTTTGAGTGAGCTGATACCGCTCGCCGCAGC
CGAACGACCGAGCGCAGCGAGTCAGTGAGCGAGGAAGCGGAAGGCGAGAGTAGGGAACTGCCAGGCATCA
AACTAAGCAGAAGGCCCCTGACGGATGGCCTTTTTGCGTTTCTACAAACTCTTTCTGTGTTGTAAAACGA
CGGCCAGTCTTAAGCTCGGGCCCCCTGGGCGGTTCTGATAACGAGTAATCGTTAATCCGCAAATAACGTA
AAAACCCGCTTCGGCGGGTTTTTTTATGGGGGGAGTTTAGGGAAAGAGCATTTGTCAGAATATTTAAGGG
CGCCTGTCACTTTGCTTGATATATGAGAATTATTTAACCTTATAAATGAGAAAAAAGCAACGCACTTTAA
ATAAGATACGTTGCTTTTTCGATTGATGAACACCTATAATTAAACTATTCATCTATTATTTATGATTTTT
TGTATATACAATATTTCTAGTTTGTTAAAGAGAATTAAGAAAATAAATCTCGAAAATAATAAAGGGAAAA
TCAGTTTTTGATATCAAAATTATACATGTCAACGATAATACAAAATATAATACAAACTATAAGATGTTAT
CAGTATTTATTATCATTTAGAATAAATTTTGTGTCGCCCTTAATTGTGAGCGGATAACAATTACGAGCTT
CATGCACAGTGGCGTTGACTCAATATTGGCCATTAGCCATATTATTCATTGGTTATATAGCATAAATCAA
TATTGGCTATTGGCCATTGCATACGTTGTATCTATATCATAATATGTACATTTATATTGGCTCATGTCCA
ATATGACCGCCATGTTGGCATTGATTATTGACTAGTTATTAATAGTAATCAATTACGGGGTCATTAGTTC
ATAGCCCATATATGGAGTTCCGCGTTACATAACTTACGGTAAATGGCCCGCCTGGCTGACCGCCCAACGA
CCCCCGCCCATTGACGTCAATAATGACGTATGTTCCCATAGTAACGCCAATAGGGACTTTCCATTGACGT
CAATGGGTGGAGTATTTACGGTAAACTGCCCACTTGGCAGTACATCAAGTGTATCATATGCCAAGTACGC
CCCCTATTGACGTCAATGACGGTAAATGGCCCGCCTGGCATTATGCCCAGTACATGACCTTATGGGACTT
TCCTACTTGGCAGTACATCTACGTATTAGTCATCGCTATTACCATGGTGATGCGGTTTTGGCAGTACATC
AATGGGCGTGGATAGCGGTTTGACTCACGGGGATTTCCAAGTCTCCACCCCATTGACGTCAATGGGAGTT
TGTTTTGGCACCAAAATCAACGGGACTTTCCAAAATGTCGTAACAACTCCGCCCCATTGACGCAAATGGG
CGGTAGGCGTGTACGGTGGGAGGTCTATATAAGCAGAGCTCGTTTAGTGAACCGTCAGATCGCCTGGAGA
CGCCATCCACGCTGTTTTGACCTCCATAGAAGACACCGGGACCGATCCAGCCTCCGCGGCCGGGAACGGT
GCATTGGAACGCGGATTCCCCGTGCCAAGAGTGACGTAAGTACCGCCTATAGAGTCTATAGGCCCACCCC
CTTGGCTTCGTTAGAACGCGGCTACAATTAATACATAACCTTATGTATCATACACATACGATTTAGGTGA
CACTATAGAATAACATCCACTTTGCCTTTCTCTCCACAGGTGTCCACTCCCAGGTCCAACTGCACCTCGG
TTCTATCGAAAACGCGCCTGCTAGCGCCACCATGAAGACCATCATTGCCCTGAGCTACATCTTCTGCCTG
GTGTTCGCTGCGGCCGCCGAAGAGGAACTGCAGATGATTCAGCCTGAGAAGCTGCTGCTGGTCACCGTGG
GAAAAACCGCCACACTGCACTGCACCGTGACATCTTTGCTGCCTGTGGGCCCTGTGCTGTGGTTTAGAGG
TGTTGGACCTGGCAGAGAGCTGATCTACAACCAGAAAGAGGGACACTTCCCCAGAGTGACCACCGTGTCC
GACCTGACCAAGCGGAACAACATGGACTTCAGCATCCGGATCAGCAGCATCACACCAGCCGATGTGGGCA
CCTACTACTGCGTGAAGTTCAGAAAGGGCAGCCCCGAGAACGTGGAATTCAAGTCTGGCCCTGGAACAGA
GATGGCCCTGGGAGCTAAACCTTCTGCTCCTGTGGTTCTGGGACCTGCCGCCAGAACAACACCTGAGCAC
ACCGTGTCTTTTACCTGCGAGAGCCACGGCTTCAGCCCCAGAGATATCACCCTGAAGTGGTTCAAGAACG
GCAACGAGCTGAGCGACTTCCAGACCAATGTGGACCCTACAGGCCAGAGCGTGGCCTACTCTATCAGATC
TACTGCCAGAGTGGTGCTGGACCCTTGGGATGTGCGCTCTCAAGTGATCTGTGAAGTGGCCCATGTGACA
CTGCAGGGCGATCCTCTGAGAGGCACAGCCAATCTGTCTGAGGCCATCAGAGTGCCTCCAACACTGGAAG
TGACCCAGCAGCCTATGAGAGTGGGCAATCAAGTGAACGTGACCTGCCAAGTGCGGAAGTTCTACCCTCA
GAGCCTGCAGCTGACTTGGAGCGAGAATGGCAACGTGTGCCAGAGAGAGACAGCCAGCACACTGACCGAG
AACAAGGACGGCACCTACAATTGGACAAGCTGGTTCCTGGTCAACATCAGCGACCAGAGGGACGATGTGG
TGCTGACTTGTCAAGTGAAGCACGATGGACAGCTGGCCGTGTCTAAGAGACTGGCCCTCGAAGTGACCGT
GCACCAGAAGGATCAGTCTAGCGACGCCACACCTGGCGCGCCGGAAGATCAAGTTGATCCAAGATTGATT
GATGGCAAGGGCGGATCTCTGGAGGTGCTGTTCCAGGGACCAGGCGGAAGCGGCAATCCCGGCGGCGATC
TGGCCCCCCAGATGCTGCGCGAGCTGCAGGAGACCAATGCCGCCCTGCAGGACGTGCGCGAGCTGCTGCG
CCACCGCGTGAAGGAGATCACCTTCCTGAAGAACACCGTGATGGAGTGCGACGCCTGCGGTATGCAGCCC
TCTAGAGGCTCCGGCTCCATCATCCCAGTTGAGGAGGAGAACCCGGACTTCTGGAACCGCGAGGCAGCCG
AGGCCCTGGGTGCCGCCAAGAAGCTGCAGCCTGCACAGACAGCCGCCAAGAACCTCATCATCTTCCTGGG
CGATGGGATGGGGGTGTCTACGGTGACAGCTGCCAGGATCCTAAAAGGGCAGAAGAAGGACAAACTGGGG
CCTGAGATACCCCTGGCCATGGACCGCTTCCCATATGTGGCTCTGTCCAAGACATACAATGTAGACAAAC
ATGTGCCAGACAGTGGAGCCACAGCCACGGCCTACCTGTGCGGGGTCAAGGGCAACTTCCAGACCATTGG
CTTGAGTGCAGCCGCCCGCTTTAACCAGTGCAACACGACACGCGGCAACGAGGTCATCTCCGTGATGAAT
CGGGCCAAGAAAGCAGGGAAGTCAGTGGGAGTGGTAACCACCACACGAGTGCAGCACGCCTCGCCAGCCG
GCACCTACGCCCACACGGTGAACCGCAACTGGTACTCGGACGCCGACGTGCCTGCCTCGGCCCGCCAGGA
GGGGTGCCAGGACATCGCTACGCAGCTCATCTCCAACATGGACATTGACGTGATCCTAGGTGGAGGCCGA
AAGTACATGTTTCGCATGGGAACCCCAGACCCTGAGTACCCAGATGACTACAGCCAAGGTGGGACCAGGC
TGGACGGGAAGAATCTGGTGCAGGAATGGCTGGCGAAGCGCCAGGGTGCCCGGTATGTGTGGAACCGCAC
TGAGCTCATGCAGGCTTCCCTGGACCCGTCTGTGACCCATCTCATGGGTCTCTTTGAGCCTGGAGACATG
AAATACGAGATCCACCGAGACTCCACACTGGACCCCTCCCTGATGGAGATGACAGAGGCTGCCCTGCGCC
TGCTGAGCAGGAACCCCCGCGGCTTCTTCCTCTTCGTGGAGGGTGGTCGCATCGACCATGGTCATCATGA
AAGCAGGGCTTACCGGGCACTGACTGAGACGATCATGTTCGACGACGCCATTGAGAGGGCGGGCCAGCTC
ACCAGCGAGGAGGACACGCTGAGCCTCGTCACTGCCGACCACTCCCACGTCTTCTCCTTCGGAGGCTACC
CCCTGCGAGGGAGCTCCATCTTCGGGCTGGCCCCTGGCAAGGCCCGGGACAGGAAGGCCTACACGGTCCT
CCTATACGGAAACGGTCCAGGCTATGTGCTCAAGGACGGCGCCCGGCCGGATGTTACCGAGAGCGAGAGC
GGGAGCCCCGAGTATCGGCAGCAGTCAGCAGTGCCCCTGGACGAAGAGACCCACGCAGGCGAGGACGTGG
CGGTGTTCGCGCGCGGCCCGCAGGCGCACCTGGTTCACGGCGTGCAGGAGCAGACCTTCATAGCGCACGT
CATGGCCTTCGCCGCCTGCCTGGAGCCCTACACCGCCTGCGACCTGGCGCCCCCCGCCGGCACCACCGAC
GCCGCGCACCCGGGTGGCGGAGGACTGAACGACATCTTCGAGGCTCAGAAAATCGAATGGCACGAACATC
ACCATCACCATCACCATCACCATTAAGGCCGGCCTGTAGTCACTGGCACAACGCGTTACCCGGTAAGCCA
ATCGGGTATACACGGTCGTCATACTGCAGACAGGGTTCTTCTACTTTGCAAGATAGTCTTGAGTAGTAAA
ATAAATAGATAGAGAAAATCAGCCTCGACTGTGCCTTCTAGTTGCCAGCCATCTGTTGTTTGCCCCTCCC
CCGTGCCTTCCTTGACCCTGGAAGGTGCCACTCCCACTGTCCTTTCCTAATAAAATGAGGAAATTGCATC
ACAACACTCAACCCTATCTCGGTCTATTCTTTTGATTTATAAGGGATTTTGCCGATTTCGGCCTATTGGT
TAAAAAATGAGCTGATTTAACAAAAATTTAACGCGAATTAATTCTGTGGAATGTGTGTCAGTTAGGGTGT
GGAAAGTCCCCAGGCTCCCCAGCAGGCAGAAGTATGCAAAGCATGCATCTCAATTAGTCAGCAACCAGGT
GTGGAAAGTCCCCAGGCTCCCCAGCAGGCAGAAGTATGCAAAGCATGCATCTCAATTAGTCAGCAACCAT
AGTCCCGCCCCTAACTCCGCCCATCCCGCCCCTAACTCCGCCCAGTTCCGCCCATTCTCCGCCCCATGGC
TGACTAATTTTTTTTATTTATGCAGAGGCCGAGGCCGCCTCTGCCTCTGAGCTATTCCAGAAGTAGTGAG
GAGGCTTTTTTGGAGGCCTAGGCTTTTGCAAAAAGCTCCCGGGAGCTTGTATATCCATTTTCGGATCTGA
TCAGCACGTGTTGACAATTAATCATCGGCATAGTATATCGGCATAGTATAATACGACAAGGTGAGGAACT
AAACCATGACCGAGTACAAGCCCACGGTGCGCCTCGCCACCCGCGACGACGTCCCCAGGGCCGTACGCAC
CCTCGCCGCCGCGTTCGCCGACTACCCCGCCACGCGCCACACCGTCGATCCGGACCGCCACATCGAGCGG
GTCACCGAGCTGCAAGAACTCTTCCTCACGCGCGTCGGGCTCGACATCGGCAAGGTGTGGGTCGCGGACG
ACGGCGCCGCGGTGGCGGTCTGGACCACGCCGGAGAGCGTCGAAGCGGGGGCGGTGTTCGCCGAGATCGG
CCCGCGCATGGCCGAGTTGAGCGGTTCCCGGCTGGCCGCGCAGCAACAGATGGAAGGCCTCCTGGCGCCG
CACCGGCCCAAGGAGCCCGCGTGGTTCCTGGCCACCGTCGGCGTCTCGCCCGACCACCAGGGCAAGGGTC
TGGGCAGCGCCGTCGTGCTCCCCGGAGTGGAGGCGGCCGAGCGCGCCGGGGTGCCCGCCTTCCTGGAGAC
ATCCGCGCCCCGCAACCTCCCCTTCTACGAGCGGCTCGGCTTCACCGTCACCGCCGACGTCGAGGTGCCC
GAAGGACCGCGCACCTGGTGCATGACCCGCAAGCCCGGTGCCTGACACGTGCTACGAGATTTCGATTCCA
CCGCCGCCTTCTATGAAAGGTTGGGCTTCGGAATCGTTTTCCGGGACGCCGGCTGGATGATCCTCCAGCG
CGGGGATCTCATGCTGGAGTTCTTCGCCCACCCCAACTTGTTTATTGCAGCTTATAATGGTTACAAATAA
AGCAATAGCATCACAAATTTCACAAATAAAGCATTTTTTTCACTGCATTCTAGTTGTGGTTTGTCCAAAC
TCATCAATGTATCTTATCATGTCTGTATACCGTCGACCTCTAGCTAGAGCTTGGCGTAATCATGGTCATT
ACCAATGCTTAATCAGTGAGGCACCTATCTCAGCGATCTGTCTATTTCGTTCATCCATAGTTGCCTGACT
CCCCGTCGTGTAGATAACTACGATACGGGAGGGCTTACCATCTGGCCCCAGCGCTGCGATGATACCGCGA
GAACCACGCTCACCGGCTCCGGATTTATCAGCAATAAACCAGCCAGCCGGAAGGGCCGAGCGCAGAAGTG
GTCCTGCAACTTTATCCGCCTCCATCCAGTCTATTAATTGTTGCCGGGAAGCTAGAGTAAGTAGTTCGCC
AGTTAATAGTTTGCGCAACGTTGTTGCCATCGCTACAGGCATCGTGGTGTCACGCTCGTCGTTTGGTATG
GCTTCATTCAGCTCCGGTTCCCAACGATCAAGGCGAGTTACATGATCCCCCATGTTGTGCAAAAAAGCGG
TTAGCTCCTTCGGTCCTCCGATCGTTGTCAGAAGTAAGTTGGCCGCAGTGTTATCACTCATGGTTATGGC
AGCACTGCATAATTCTCTTACTGTCATGCCATCCGTAAGATGCTTTTCTGTGACTGGTGAGTACTCAACC
AAGTCATTCTGAGAATAGTGTATGCGGCGACCGAGTTGCTCTTGCCCGGCGTCAATACGGGATAATACCG
CGCCACATAGCAGAACTTTAAAAGTGCTCATCATTGGAAAACGTTCTTCGGGGCGAAAACTCTCAAGGAT
CTTACCGCTGTTGAGATCCAGTTCGATGTAACCCACTCGTGCACCCAACTGATCTTCAGCATCTTTTACT
TTCACCAGCGTTTCTGGGTGAGCAAAAACAGGAAGGCAAAATGCCGCAAAAAAGGGAATAAGGGCGACAC
GGAAATGTTGAATACTCATATTCTTCCTT
Features (pLannotate 1.2.2; 24 found; start..end, strand, type, name):
    119..143     -  CDS            KanR (fragment): aminoglycoside phosphotransferase; aph(3')-Ia; confers resistance to kanamycin
    254..842     +  rep_origin     ori: high-copy-number ColE1/pMB1/pBR322/pUC origin of replication
   1067..1084    +  terminator     rrnB T2 terminator (fragment): transcription terminator T2 from the E. coli rrnB gene
   1109..1128    -  CDS            lacZα (fragment): LacZα fragment of β-galactosidase; lacZ fragment
   1584..1600    +  protein_bind   lac operator: The lac repressor binds to the lac operator to inhibit transcription in E. coli. This inhibition can be relieved by adding lactose or isopropyl-β-D-thiogalactopyranoside (IPTG). lac repressor encoded by lacI
   1843..2146    +  enhancer       CMV enhancer: human cytomegalovirus immediate early enhancer
   2147..2350    +  promoter       CMV promoter: human cytomegalovirus (CMV) immediate early promoter
   2486..2529    +  intron         CMV intron (fragment): modified intron A from human cytomegalovirus
   2581..2599    +  promoter       SP6 promoter: promoter for bacteriophage SP6 RNA polymerase
   2603..2640    +  CDS            IgH signal sequence (fragment): signal sequence from the mouse immunoglobulin heavy chain variable region
   2743..3747    +  CDS            SIRPG (fragment): SIRPG_HUMAN - Also known as SIRPB2. Experimental evidence at protein level: Swiss-Prot protein existence level 1. Probable immunoglobulin-like cell surface receptor. On binding with CD47, mediates cell-cell adhesion. Engagement on T-cells by CD47 on antigen-presenting cells results in enhanced antigen- specific T-cell proliferation and costimulates T-cell activation. From Homo sapiens (Human).
   3841..4020    +  CDS            Comp (fragment): COMP_RAT - Experimental evidence at protein level: Swiss-Prot protein existence level 1. May play a role in the structural integrity of cartilage via its interaction with other extracellular matrix proteins such as the collagens and fibronectin. Can mediate the interaction of chondrocytes with the cartilage extracellular matrix through interaction with cell surface integrin receptors. Could play a role in the pathogenesis of osteoarthritis. Potent suppressor of apoptosis in both primary chondrocytes and transformed cells. Suppresses apoptosis by blocking the activation of caspase-3 and by indu
   4008..5460    +  CDS            SEAP (fragment): secreted alkaline phosphatase from human placenta The natural enzyme has a C-terminal transmembrane sequence that is replaced by a GPI anchor.
   5485..5526    +  CDS            AviTag™ (fragment): peptide tag that allows for enzymatic biotinylation
   5530..5553    +  CDS            8xHis: 8xHis affinity tag
   5699..5810    +  polyA_signal   bGH poly(A) signal: bovine growth hormone polyadenylation signal
   5811..5919    +  rep_origin     f1 ori (fragment): f1 bacteriophage origin of replication; arrow indicates direction of (+) strand synthesis
   5933..6262    +  promoter       SV40 promoter: SV40 enhancer and early promoter
   6310..6357    +  promoter       EM7 promoter: synthetic bacterial promoter&nbsp
   6376..6975    +  CDS            PuroR (fragment): puromycin N-acetyltransferase; pac from Streptomyces; confers resistance to puromycin
   6985..7110    +  CDS            ble (fragment): BLE_KLEPN - Experimental evidence at protein level: Swiss-Prot protein existence level 1. Binding protein with a strong affinity to the bleomycin family of antibiotics. Binds to CL990; an antimitotic-antibiotic compound. From Klebsiella pneumoniae.
   7105..7226    +  polyA_signal   SV40 poly(A) signal: SV40 polyadenylation signal
   7279..8139    -  CDS            AmpR: β-lactamase; bla; confers resistance to ampicillin, carbenicillin, and related antibiotics
   8142..89      -  promoter       AmpR promoter (fragment) (across the origin): bla
