[The description below was written by a language model from this plasmid's Addgene catalogue record and pLannotate feature annotations shown in this document.]
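Description:
pD649-HAsp-SIRPG-COMP5AP-AviTag-9xHis is a mammalian expression plasmid built on the pD649 backbone for producing the extracellular domain of human SIRPG (SIRPγ/CD172g), an immunoglobulin-superfamily cell-surface receptor that binds CD47, as a secreted fusion protein. It is maintained in E. coli at high copy through a ColE1/pUC-type origin and selected with ampicillin via the bla gene. The annotated 8.1 kb sequence also carries an SV40 early/EM7 promoter-driven puromycin N-acetyltransferase cassette ending in an SV40 poly(A) signal, which could in principle support selection in mammalian cells. Short fragments annotated as KanR, lacZα, ble and f1 ori appear to be backbone remnants rather than functional elements.

Expression is driven by the CMV enhancer/promoter followed by a portion of CMV intron A, with an SP6 promoter just upstream of the coding region that could allow in vitro transcription. The open reading frame begins with a secretion signal: the name indicates an HA signal peptide, although the automated annotation labels this region as an IgH signal sequence fragment. The roughly 1 kb SIRPG ectodomain is cloned between retained NotI and AscI sites and fused at its C terminus to the coiled-coil domain of rat cartilage oligomeric matrix protein (COMP), which pentamerizes the protein. This is followed by human placental alkaline phosphatase, an AviTag for enzymatic biotinylation and a polyhistidine tag (9xHis by name), ending at a bGH poly(A) signal. Pentamerization raises binding avidity and the phosphatase gives an enzymatic readout, suiting the protein to detection of weak extracellular receptor–ligand interactions, as in the human IgSF interactome screen for which this collection was made. The depositor notes that some plasmids in the collection may carry an IS4-like transposase insertion upstream of the CMV promoter; no such feature is annotated here.
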