Addgene plasmid #157336: pD649-HAsp-SIRPG-COMP5AP-AviTag-9xHis
Purpose: Mammalian expression of cell-surface protein extracellular domain fused to COMP5AP-AviTag-9xHis. Protein is secreted from cells.
Depositing lab: Chris Garcia. Depositing organization: Stanford University. Publication: A Human IgSF Cell-Surface Interactome Reveals a Complex Network of Protein-Protein Interactions. Wojtowicz WM, Vielmetter J, Fernandes RA, Siepe DH, Eastman CL, Chisholm GB, Cox S, Klock H, Anderson PW, Rue SM, Miller JJ, Glaser SM, Bragstad ML, Vance J, Lam AW, Lesley SA, Zinn K, Garcia KC. Cell. 2020 Aug 20;182(4):1027-1043.e17. doi: 10.1016/j.cell.2020.07.025. PubMed 32822567.
Backbone
  Vector backbone: pD649
  Backbone size w/o insert (bp): 7153
  Vector type: Mammalian Expression
Growth in bacteria
  Bacterial resistance: Ampicillin, 100 μg/mL
  Growth temperature: 37°C
  Growth strain: DH5alpha
  Copy number: High Copy
Gene/Insert
  Gene/Insert name: SIRPG
  Species: H. sapiens (human)
  Insert size (bp): 996
  Entrez Gene: SIRPG (a.k.a. CD172g, SIRP-B2, SIRPB2, SIRPgamma, bA77C3.1)
  Promoter: CMV/SP6
  Tag / fusion protein: COMP5AP-AviTag-9xHis (C terminal on backbone)
  Cloning method: Restriction Enzyme; 5′ cloning site GCGGCCGC (not destroyed); 3′ cloning site GGCGCGCC (not destroyed)
  Sequencing primers: 5′ ATTTAGGTGACACTATAG; 3′ CGTCGCACTCCATCACGGTG
Resource information
  A portion of this plasmid was derived from a plasmid made by: synthesis by ThermoFisher
Terms and licenses: Academic/Nonprofit Terms; Industry Terms: Not Available to Industry
Depositor comments: Some plasmids in this collection may have an IS4-like element ISVsa5 family transposase upstream of the CMV promoter.
How to cite: pD649-HAsp-SIRPG-COMP5AP-AviTag-9xHis was a gift from Chris Garcia (Addgene plasmid # 157336 ; http://n2t.net/addgene:157336 ; RRID:Addgene_157336)
