>Addgene plasmid #157336 | pD649-HAsp-SIRPG-COMP5AP-AviTag-9xHis | depositor partial sequence | sequence record 303782 | insert (extracellular domain)
GAAGAGGAACTGCAGATGATTCAGCCTGAGAAGCTGCTGCTGGTCACCGTGGGAAAAACCGCCACACTGC
ACTGCACCGTGACATCTTTGCTGCCTGTGGGCCCTGTGCTGTGGTTTAGAGGTGTTGGACCTGGCAGAGA
GCTGATCTACAACCAGAAAGAGGGACACTTCCCCAGAGTGACCACCGTGTCCGACCTGACCAAGCGGAAC
AACATGGACTTCAGCATCCGGATCAGCAGCATCACACCAGCCGATGTGGGCACCTACTACTGCGTGAAGT
TCAGAAAGGGCAGCCCCGAGAACGTGGAATTCAAGTCTGGCCCTGGAACAGAGATGGCCCTGGGAGCTAA
ACCTTCTGCTCCTGTGGTTCTGGGACCTGCCGCCAGAACAACACCTGAGCACACCGTGTCTTTTACCTGC
GAGAGCCACGGCTTCAGCCCCAGAGATATCACCCTGAAGTGGTTCAAGAACGGCAACGAGCTGAGCGACT
TCCAGACCAATGTGGACCCTACAGGCCAGAGCGTGGCCTACTCTATCAGATCTACTGCCAGAGTGGTGCT
GGACCCTTGGGATGTGCGCTCTCAAGTGATCTGTGAAGTGGCCCATGTGACACTGCAGGGCGATCCTCTG
AGAGGCACAGCCAATCTGTCTGAGGCCATCAGAGTGCCTCCAACACTGGAAGTGACCCAGCAGCCTATGA
GAGTGGGCAATCAAGTGAACGTGACCTGCCAAGTGCGGAAGTTCTACCCTCAGAGCCTGCAGCTGACTTG
GAGCGAGAATGGCAACGTGTGCCAGAGAGAGACAGCCAGCACACTGACCGAGAACAAGGACGGCACCTAC
AATTGGACAAGCTGGTTCCTGGTCAACATCAGCGACCAGAGGGACGATGTGGTGCTGACTTGTCAAGTGA
AGCACGATGGACAGCTGGCCGTGTCTAAGAGACTGGCCCTCGAAGTGACCGTGCACCAGAAGGATCAGTC
TAGCGACGCCACACCT
